Addgene plasmid #106860: gh258
Purpose: expression of gRNA targeting ALG3
Depositing lab: Eric-Paul Bennett. Depositing organization: University of Copenhagen. Publication: A validated gRNA library for CRISPR/Cas9 targeting of the human glycosyltransferase genome. Narimatsu Y, Joshi HJ, Zhang Y, Gomes C, Chen YH, Lorenzetti F, Furukawa S, Schjoldager K, Hansen L, Clausen H, Bennett EP, Wandall HH. Glycobiology. 2018 Jan 5. pii: 4791732. doi: 10.1093/glycob/cwx101. PubMed 29315387.
Backbone
  Vector backbone: EPB104
  Backbone manufacturer: Eric-Paul Bennett (Addgene plasmid # 68369)
  Backbone size w/o insert (bp): 2376
  Vector type: Mammalian Expression
Growth in bacteria
  Bacterial resistance: Ampicillin, 100 μg/mL
  Growth temperature: 37°C
  Growth strain: DH5alpha
  Copy number: High Copy
Gene/Insert
  Gene/Insert name: ALG3
  gRNA/shRNA sequence: GATCTATCACCAGACCTGCA
  Species: H. sapiens (human)
  Entrez Gene: ALG3 (a.k.a. CDG1D, CDGS4, CDGS6, D16Ertd36e, NOT56L, Not56, not)
  Cloning method: Restriction Enzyme; 5′ cloning site unknown (unknown if destroyed); 3′ cloning site unknown (unknown if destroyed)
  Sequencing primers: 5′ T7NP
Terms and licenses: Academic/Nonprofit Terms; Industry Terms: Not Available to Industry
How to cite: gh258 was a gift from Eric-Paul Bennett (Addgene plasmid # 106860 ; http://n2t.net/addgene:106860 ; RRID:Addgene_106860)
