[The description below was written by a language model from this plasmid's Addgene catalogue record and pLannotate feature annotations shown in this document.]
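Description:
gh258 is a small (about 2.7 kb) mammalian guide RNA expression plasmid built on the EPB104 backbone, carrying a single gRNA directed against human ALG3, a gene associated with a congenital disorder of glycosylation (alias CDG1D). It belongs to a validated gRNA collection designed for CRISPR/Cas9 targeting of the human glycosyltransferase genes. In bacteria it is maintained at high copy through a ColE1/pUC-type origin of replication and selected with ampicillin via a β-lactamase gene driven by its native bla promoter.

The functional cassette consists of a human U6 promoter, which recruits RNA polymerase III to produce short, uncapped transcripts, followed by a gap of roughly the right size for the 20-nucleotide ALG3 protospacer, and then the Streptococcus pyogenes Cas9 gRNA scaffold. Together these yield a complete single guide RNA. The plasmid encodes no Cas9 and no mammalian selection marker or reporter in the annotated features, so the nuclease must be supplied separately, for example from a co-transfected plasmid or a Cas9-expressing cell line. A T7 promoter sits just upstream of the U6 promoter and corresponds to the listed sequencing primer site for verifying the guide. The remaining annotations (fragments of an M13 origin, lacZα, lacI and an RSF origin) are short partial matches that appear to be cloning-vector remnants rather than functional elements. The cloning sites used to insert the guide are not recorded. Its stated use is expressing the gRNA in human cells to target ALG3, typically for knockout.
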