Features (pLannotate 1.2.2; 10 found; start..end, strand, type, name):
      3..134     -  rep_origin     M13 ori (fragment): M13 bacteriophage origin of replication; arrow indicates direction of (+) strand synthesis
    155..311     -  CDS            lacZα (fragment): LacZα fragment of β-galactosidase; lacZ fragment
    320..338     +  promoter       T7 promoter: promoter for bacteriophage T7 RNA polymerase
    398..638     +  promoter       U6 promoter: RNA polymerase III promoter for human U6 snRNA
    667..742     +  misc_RNA       gRNA scaffold: guide RNA scaffold for the Streptococcus pyogenes CRISPR/Cas9 system
    789..836     -  CDS            lacI (fragment): lac repressor; lacI; The lac repressor binds to the lac operator to inhibit transcription in E. coli. This inhibition can be relieved by adding lactose or isopropyl-β-D-thiogalactopyranoside (IPTG).
    873..913     -  rep_origin     RSF ori (fragment): Plasmids containing the RSF 1030 origin of replication can be propagated in E. coli cells that contain additional plasmids with compatible origins.
    991..1579    -  rep_origin     ori: high-copy-number ColE1/pMB1/pBR322/pUC origin of replication
   1750..2610    -  CDS            AmpR: β-lactamase; bla; confers resistance to ampicillin, carbenicillin, and related antibiotics
   2611..2715    -  promoter       AmpR promoter: bla
>Addgene plasmid #106860 | gh258 | addgene full sequence | sequence record 221514 | Addgene Assembled Full Sequence
CTAAATTGTAAGCGTTAATATTTTGTTAAAATTCGCGTTAAATTTTTGTTAAATCAGCTCATTTTTTAAC
CAATAGGCCGAAATCGGCAAAATCCCTTATAAATCAAAAGAATAGACCGAGATAGGGTTGAGTGGCCGCT
ACAGGGCGCTCCCATTCGCCATTCAGGCTGCGCAACTGTTGGGAAGGGCGTTTCGGTGCGGGCCTCTTCG
CTATTACGCCAGCTGGCGAAAGGGGGATGTGCTGCAAGGCGATTAAGTTGGGTAACGCCAGGGTTTTCCC
AGTCACGACGTTGTAAAACGACGGCCAGTGAGCGCGACGTAATACGACTCACTATAGGGCGAATTGGCGG
AAGGCCGTCAAGGCCACGTGTCTTGTCCAGAGCTCGATATCGAATTCGAGGGCCTATTTCCCATGATTCC
TTCATATTTGCATATACGATACAAGGCTGTTAGAGAGATAATTGGAATTAATTTGACTGTAAACACAAAG
ATATTAGTACAAAATACGTGACGTAGAAAGTAATAATTTCTTGGGTAGTTTGCAGTTTTAAAATTATGTT
TTAAAATGGACTATCATATGCTTACCGTAACTTGAAAGTATTTCGATTTCTTGGCTTTATATATCTTGTG
GAAAGGACGAAACACCGATCTATCACCAGACCTGCAGTTTTAGAGCTAGAAATAGCAAGTTAAAATAAGG
CTAGTCCGTTATCAACTTGAAAAAGTGGCACCGAGTCGGTGCTTTTTTTGGTACCTGGAGCACAAGACTG
GCCTCATGGGCCTTCCGCTCACTGCCCGCTTTCCAGTCGGGAAACCTGTCGTGCCAGCTGCATTAACATG
GTCATAGCTGTTTCCTTGCGTATTGGGCGCTCTCCGCTTCCTCGCTCACTGACTCGCTGCGCTCGGTCGT
TCGGGTAAAGCCTGGGGTGCCTAATGAGCAAAAGGCCAGCAAAAGGCCAGGAACCGTAAAAAGGCCGCGT
TGCTGGCGTTTTTCCATAGGCTCCGCCCCCCTGACGAGCATCACAAAAATCGACGCTCAAGTCAGAGGTG
GCGAAACCCGACAGGACTATAAAGATACCAGGCGTTTCCCCCTGGAAGCTCCCTCGTGCGCTCTCCTGTT
CCGACCCTGCCGCTTACCGGATACCTGTCCGCCTTTCTCCCTTCGGGAAGCGTGGCGCTTTCTCATAGCT
CACGCTGTAGGTATCTCAGTTCGGTGTAGGTCGTTCGCTCCAAGCTGGGCTGTGTGCACGAACCCCCCGT
TCAGCCCGACCGCTGCGCCTTATCCGGTAACTATCGTCTTGAGTCCAACCCGGTAAGACACGACTTATCG
CCACTGGCAGCAGCCACTGGTAACAGGATTAGCAGAGCGAGGTATGTAGGCGGTGCTACAGAGTTCTTGA
AGTGGTGGCCTAACTACGGCTACACTAGAAGAACAGTATTTGGTATCTGCGCTCTGCTGAAGCCAGTTAC
CTTCGGAAAAAGAGTTGGTAGCTCTTGATCCGGCAAACAAACCACCGCTGGTAGCGGTGGTTTTTTTGTT
TGCAAGCAGCAGATTACGCGCAGAAAAAAAGGATCTCAAGAAGATCCTTTGATCTTTTCTACGGGGTCTG
ACGCTCAGTGGAACGAAAACTCACGTTAAGGGATTTTGGTCATGAGATTATCAAAAAGGATCTTCACCTA
GATCCTTTTAAATTAAAAATGAAGTTTTAAATCAATCTAAAGTATATATGAGTAAACTTGGTCTGACAGT
TACCAATGCTTAATCAGTGAGGCACCTATCTCAGCGATCTGTCTATTTCGTTCATCCATAGTTGCCTGAC
TCCCCGTCGTGTAGATAACTACGATACGGGAGGGCTTACCATCTGGCCCCAGTGCTGCAATGATACCGCG
AGAACCACGCTCACCGGCTCCAGATTTATCAGCAATAAACCAGCCAGCCGGAAGGGCCGAGCGCAGAAGT
GGTCCTGCAACTTTATCCGCCTCCATCCAGTCTATTAATTGTTGCCGGGAAGCTAGAGTAAGTAGTTCGC
CAGTTAATAGTTTGCGCAACGTTGTTGCCATTGCTACAGGCATCGTGGTGTCACGCTCGTCGTTTGGTAT
GGCTTCATTCAGCTCCGGTTCCCAACGATCAAGGCGAGTTACATGATCCCCCATGTTGTGCAAAAAAGCG
GTTAGCTCCTTCGGTCCTCCGATCGTTGTCAGAAGTAAGTTGGCCGCAGTGTTATCACTCATGGTTATGG
CAGCACTGCATAATTCTCTTACTGTCATGCCATCCGTAAGATGCTTTTCTGTGACTGGTGAGTACTCAAC
CAAGTCATTCTGAGAATAGTGTATGCGGCGACCGAGTTGCTCTTGCCCGGCGTCAATACGGGATAATACC
GCGCCACATAGCAGAACTTTAAAAGTGCTCATCATTGGAAAACGTTCTTCGGGGCGAAAACTCTCAAGGA
TCTTACCGCTGTTGAGATCCAGTTCGATGTAACCCACTCGTGCACCCAACTGATCTTCAGCATCTTTTAC
TTTCACCAGCGTTTCTGGGTGAGCAAAAACAGGAAGGCAAAATGCCGCAAAAAAGGGAATAAGGGCGACA
CGGAAATGTTGAATACTCATACTCTTCCTTTTTCAATATTATTGAAGCATTTATCAGGGTTATTGTCTCA
TGAGCGGATACATATTTGAATGTATTTAGAAAAATAAACAAATAGGGGTTCCGCGCACATTTCCCCGAAA
AGTGCCAC
