>Addgene plasmid #106860 | gh258 | addgene partial sequence | sequence record 221515 | hU6-F 5'-GAGGGCCTATTTCCCATGATT-3'
GGAATTAATTTGACTGTAAACACAAAGATATTAGTACAAAATACGTGACGTAGAAAGTAATAATTTCTTG
GGTAGTTTGCAGTTTTAAAATTATGTTTTAAAATGGACTATCATATGCTTACCGTAACTTGAAAGTATTT
CGATTTCTTGGCTTTATATATCTTGTGGAAAGGACGAAACACCGATCTATCACCAGACCTGCAGTTTTAG
AGCTAGAAATAGCAAGTTAAAATAAGGCTAGTCCGTTATCAACTTGAAAAAGTGGCACCGAGTCGGTGCT
TTTTTTGGTACCTGGAGCACAAGACTGGCCTCATGGGCCTTCCGCTCACTGCCCGCTTTCCAGTCGGGAA
ACCTGTCGTGCCAGCTGCATTAACATGGTCATAGCTGTTTCCTTGCGTATTGGGCGCTCTCCGCTTCCTC
GCTCACTGACTCGCTGCGCTCGGTCGTTCGGGTAAAGCCTGGGGTGCCTAATGAGCAAAAGGCCAGCAAA
AGGCCAGGAACCGTAAAAAGGCCGCGTTGCTGGCGTTTTTCCATAGGCTCCGCCCCCCTGACGAGCATCA
CAAAAATCGACGCTCAAGTCAGAGGTGGCGAAACCCGACAGGACTATAAAGATACCAGGCGTTTCCCCCT
GGAAGCTCCCTCGTGCGCTCTCCTGTTCCGACCCTGCCGCTTACCGGATACCTGTCCGCCTTTCTCCCTT
CGGGAAGCGTGGCGCTTTCTCATAGCTCACGCTGTAGGTATCTCAGTTCGGTGTAGGTCGTTCGCTCCAA
GCTGGGCTGTGTGCACGAACCCCCCGTTCAGCCCGACCGCTGCGCCTTATCCGGTAACTATCGTCTTGAG
TCCAACCCGGTAAGACACGACTTATCG
